>Addgene plasmid #130719 | pAG87 FAST | addgene full sequence | sequence record 254913 | Addgene NGS Result
ACGCCGAAACAAGCGCTCATGAGCCCGAAGTGGCGAGCCCGATCTTCCCCATCGGTGATGTCGGCGATAT
AGGCGCCAGCAACCGCACCTGTGGCGCCGGTGATGCCGGCCACGATGCGTCCGGCGTAGAGGATCGAGAT
CTCGATCCCGCGAAATTAATACGACTCACTATAGGGGAATTGTGAGCGGATAACAATTCCCCTCTAGAAA
TAATTTTGTTTAACTTTAAGAAGGAGATATACCATGGGCAGCAGCCATCATCATCATCATCACAGCAGCG
GCCTGGTGCCGCGCGGCAGCCATATGGCTAGCGAAAACCTGTATTTTCAGGGCGAACATGTTGCCTTTGG
TAGCGAAGATATCGAGAATACTCTAGCGAAAATGGATGATGGCCAATTAGATGGATTAGCCTTTGGTGCT
ATACAGCTTGATGGTGATGGCAATATTCTGCAGTATAATGCAGCTGAAGGAGACATAACAGGGAGAGATC
CCAAACAAGTGATTGGCAAGAACTTCTTCAAAGACGTAGCACCAGGTACAGATTCTCCTGAATTTTACGG
GAAATTCAAGGAAGGAGTAGCATCAGGTAACTTGAATACCATGTTCGAGTGGATGATTCCGACGAGTAGG
GGGCCAACCAAGGTTAAAGTCCACATGAAGAAGGCTTTGAGTGGTGACTCCTATTGGGTGTTTGTCAAAA
GGGTTTAATAGCTCGAGCACCACCACCACCACCACTGAGATCCGGCTGCTAACAAAGCCCGAAAGGAAGC
TGAGTTGGCTGCTGCCACCGCTGAGCAATAACTAGCATAACCCCTTGGGGCCTCTAAACGGGTCTTGAGG
GGTTTTTTGCTGAAAGGAGGAACTATATCCGGATTGGCGAATGGG
[124 nt withheld, positions 886-1009]
C
[91 nt withheld, positions 1011-1101]
A
[49 nt withheld, positions 1103-1151]
CCTTTGACGTTGGAGTCCACGTTCTTT
[37 nt withheld, positions 1179-1215]
ACCCTATCTCGGTCTATTCTTTTGATTTATAAGGGATTTTGCCGATTTCGGCCTATTGGTTAAAAAATGA
GCTGATTTAACAAAAATTTAACGCGAATTTTAACAAAATATTAACGCTTACAATTTAGGTGGCACTTTTC
GGGGAAATGTGCGCGGAACCCCTATTTGTTTATTTTTCTAAATACATTCAAATATGTATCCGCTCATGAA
TTAATTCTTAGAAAAACTCATCGAGCATCAAATGAAACTGCAATTTATTCATATCAGGATTATCAATACC
ATATTTTTGAAAAAGCCGTTTCTGTAATGAAGGAGAAAACTCACCGAGGCAGTTCCATAGGATGGCAAGA
TCCTGGTATCGGTCTGCGATTCCGACTCGTCCAACATCAATACAACCTATTAATTTCCCCTCGTCAAAAA
TAAGGTTATCAAGTGAGAAATCACCATGAGTGACGACTGAATCCGGTGAGAATGGCAAAAGTTTATGCAT
TTCTTTCCAGACTTGTTCAACAGGCCAGCCATTACGCTCGTCATCAAAATCACTCGCATCAACCAAACCG
TTATTCATTCGTGATTGCGCCTGAGCGAGACGAAATACGCGATCGCTGTTAAAAGGACAATTACAAACAG
GAATCGAATGCAACCGGCGCAGGAACACTGCCAGCGCATCAACAATATTTTCACCTGAATCAGGATATTC
TTCTAATACCTGGAATGCTGTTTTCCCGGGGATCGCAGTGGTGAGTAACCATGCATCATCAGGAGTACGG
ATAAAATGCTTGATGGTCGGAAGAGGCATAAATTCCGTCAGCCAGTTTAGTCTGACCATCTCATCTGTAA
CATCATTGGCAACGCTACCTTTGCCATGTTTCAGAAACAACTCTGGCGCATCGGGCTTCCCATACAATCG
ATAGATTGTCGCACCTGATTGCCCGACATTATCGCGAGCCCATTTATACCCATATAAATCAGCATCCATG
TTGGAATTTAATCGCGGCCTAGAGCAAGACGTTTCCCGTTGAATATGGCTCATAACACCCCTTGTATTAC
TGTTTATGTAAGCAGACAGTTTTATTGTTCATGACCAAAATCCCTTAACGTGAGTTTTCGTTCCACTGAG
CGTCAGACCCCGTAGAAAAGATCAAAGGATCTTCTTGAGATCCTTTTTTTCTGCGCGTAATCTGCTGCTT
GCAAACAAAAAAACCACCGCTACCAGCGGTGGTTTGTTTGCCGGATCAAGAGCTACCAACTCTTTTTCCG
AAGGTAACTGGCTTCAGCAGAGCGCAGATACCAAATACTGTCCTTCTAGTGTAGCCGTAGTTAGGCCACC
ACTTCAAGAACTCTGTAGCACCGCCTACATACCTCGCTCTGCTAATCCTGTTACCAGTGGCTGCTGCCAG
TGGCGATAAGTCGTGTCTTACCGGGTTGGACTCAAGACGATAGTTACCGGATAAGGCGCAGCGGTCGGGC
TGAACGGGGGGTTCGTGCACACAGCCCAGCTTGGAGCGAACGACCTACACCGAACTGAGATACCTACAGC
GTGAGCTATGAGAAAGCGCCACGCTTCCCGAAGGGAGAAAGGCGGACAGGTATCCGGTAAGCGGCAGGGT
CGGAACAGGAGAGCGCACGAGGGAGCTTCCAGGGGGAAACGCCTGGTATCTTTATAGTCCTGTCGGGTTT
CGCCACCTCTGACTTGAGCGTCGATTTTTGTGATGCTCGTCAGGGGGGCGGAGCCTATGGAAAAACGCCA
GCAACGCGGCCTTTTTACGGTTCCTGGCCTTTTGCTGGCCTTTTGCTCACATGTTCTTTCCTGCGTTATC
CCCTGATTCTGTGGATAACCGTATTACCGCCTTTGAGTGAGCTGATACCGCTCGCCGCAGCCGAACGACC
GAGCGCAGCGAGTCAGTGAGCGAGGAAGCGGAAGAGCGCCTGATGCGGTATTTTCTCCTTACGCATCTGT
GCGGTATTTCACACCGCAATGGTGCACTCTCAGTACAATCTGCTCTGATGCCGCATAGTTAAGCCAGTAT
ACACTCCGCTATCGCTACGTGACTGGGTCATGGCTGCGCCCCGACACCCGCCAACACCCGCTGACGCGCC
CTGACGGGCTTGTCTGCTCCCGGCATCCGCTTACAGACAAGCTGTGACCGTCTCCGGGAGCTGCATGTGT
CAGAGGTTTTCACCGTCATCACCGAAACGCGCGAGGCAGCTGCGGTAAAGCTCATCAGCGTGGTCGTGAA
GCGATTCACAGATGTCTGCCTGTTCATCCGCGTCCAGCTCGTTGAGTTTCTCCAGAAGCGTTAATGTCTG
GCTTCTGATAAAGCGGGCCATGTTAAGGGCGGTTTTTTCCTGTTTGGTCACTGATGCCTCCGTGTAAGGG
GGATTTCTGTTCATGGGGGTAATGATACCGATGAAACGAGAGAGGATGCTCACGATACGGGTTACTGATG
ATGAACATGCCCGGTTACTGGAACGTTGTGAGGGTAAACAACTGGCGGTATGGATGCGGCGGGACCAGAG
AAAAATCACTCAGGGTCAATGCCAGCGCTTCGTTAATACAGATGTAGGTGTTCCACAGGGTAGCCAGCAG
CATCCTGCGATGCAGATCCGGAACATAATGGTGCAGGGCGCTGACTTCCGCGTTTCCAGACTTTACGAAA
CACGGAAACCGAAGACCATTCATGTTGTTGCTCAGGTCGCAGACGTTTTGCAGCAGCAGTCGCTTCACGT
TCGCTCGCGTATCGGTGATTCATTCTGCTAACCAGTAAGGCAACCCCGCCAGCCTAGCCGGGTCCTCAAC
GACAGGAGCACGATCATGCGCACCCGTGGGGCCGCCATGCCGGCGATAATGGCCTGCTTCTCGCCGAAAC
GTTTGGTGGCGGGACCAGTGACGAAGGCTTGAGCGAGGGCGTGCAAGATTCCGAATACCGCAAGCGACAG
GCCGATCATCGTCGCGCTCCAGCGAAAGCGGTCCTCGCCGAAAATGACCCAGAGCGCTGCCGGCACCTGT
CCTACGAGTTGCATGATAAAGAAGACAGTCATAAGTGCGGCGACGATAGTCATGCCCCGCGCCCACCGGA
AGGAGCTGACTGGGTTGAAGGCTCTCAAGGGCATCGGTCGAGATCCCGGTGCCTAATGAGTGAGCTAACT
TACATTAATTGCGTTGCGCTCACTGCCCGCTTTCCAGTCGGGAAACCTGTCGTGCCAGCTGCATTAATGA
ATCGGCCAACGCGCGGGGAGAGGCGGTTTGCGTATTGGGCGCCAGGGTGGTTTTTCTTTTCACCAGTGAG
ACGGGCAACAGCTGATTGCCCTTCACCGCCTGGCCCTGAGAGAGTTGCAGCAAGCGGTCCACGCTGGTTT
GCCCCAGCAGGCGAAAATCCTGTTTGATGGTGGTTAACGGCGGGATATAACATGAGCTGTCTTCGGTATC
GTCGTATCCCACTACCGAGATATCCGCACCAACGCGCAGCCCGGACTCGGTAATGGCGCGCATTGCGCCC
AGCGCCATCTGATCGTTGGCAACCAGCATCGCAGTGGGAACGATGCCCTCATTCAGCATTTGCATGGTTT
GTTGAAAACCGGACATGGCACTCCAGTCGCCTTCCCGTTCCGCTATCGGCTGAATTTGATTGCGAGTGAG
ATATTTATGCCAGCCAGCCAGACGCAGACGCGCCGAGACAGAACTTAATGGGCCCGCTAACAGCGCGATT
TGCTGGTGACCCAATGCGACCAGATGCTCCACGCCCAGTCGCGTACCGTCTTCATGGGAGAAAATAATAC
TGTTGATGGGTGTCTGGTCAGAGACATCAAGAAATAACGCCGGAACATTAGTGCAGGCAGCTTCCACAGC
AATGGCATCCTGGTCATCCAGCGGATAGTTAATGATCAGCCCACTGACGCGTTGCGCGAGAAGATTGTGC
ACCGCCGCTTTACAGGCTTCGACGCCGCTTCGTTCTACCATCGACACCACCACGCTGGCACCCAGTTGAT
CGGCGCGAGATTTAATCGCCGCGACAATTTGCGACGGCGCGTGCAGGGCCAGACTGGAGGTGGCAACGCC
AATCAGCAACGACTGTTTGCCCGCCAGTTGTTGTGCCACGCGGTTGGGAATGTAATTCAGCTCCGCCATC
GCCGCTTCCACTTTTTCCCGCGTTTTCGCAGAAACGTGGCTGGCCTGGTTCACCACGCGGGAAACGGTCT
GATAAGAGACACCGGCATACTCTGCGACATCGTATAACGTTACTGGTTTCACATTCACCACCCTGAATTG
ACTCTCTTCCGGGCGCTATCATGCCATACCGCGAAAGGTTTTGCGCCATTCGATGGTGTCCGGGATCTCG
ACGCTCTCCCTTATGCGACTCCTGCATTAGGAAGCAGCCCAGTAGTAGGTTGAGGCCGTTGAGCACCGCC
GCCGCAAGGAATGGTGCATGCAAGGAGATGGCGCCCAACAGTCCCCCGGCCACGGGGCCTGCCACCATAC
CC
Features (pLannotate 1.2.2; 22 found; start..end, strand, type, name):
    157..175     +  promoter       T7 promoter: promoter for bacteriophage T7 RNA polymerase
    176..200     +  protein_bind   lac operator: The lac repressor binds to the lac operator to inhibit transcription in E. coli. This inhibition can be relieved by adding lactose or isopropyl-β-D-thiogalactopyranoside (IPTG). lac repressor encoded by lacI
    215..237     +  RBS            RBS: efficient ribosome binding site from bacteriophage T7 gene 10 (Olins and Rangwala, 1989)
    256..272     +  CDS            capTEV™ (fragment): composite tag for in vivo biotinylation, TEV protease cleavage, and 6xHis tagging
    283..300     +  CDS            thrombin site: thrombin recognition and cleavage site
    313..333     +  CDS            TEV site: tobacco etch virus (TEV) protease recognition and cleavage site
    334..705     +  CDS            pyp: PYP_HALHA - Experimental evidence at protein level: Swiss-Prot protein existence level 1. Photoactive blue light protein. Probably functions as a photoreceptor for a negative phototaxis response. From Halorhodospira halophila (Ectothiorhodospira halophila).
    718..735     +  CDS            9xHis (fragment): 9xHis affinity tag
    745..794     +  CDS            SET1 (fragment): solubility-enhancement tag derived from T7 phage gene 10B
    802..849     +  terminator     T7 terminator: transcription terminator for bacteriophage T7 RNA polymerase
    886..1314    +  rep_origin     f1 ori (sequence partly withheld): f1 bacteriophage origin of replication; arrow indicates direction of (+) strand synthesis
   1367..1424    +  promoter       AmpR promoter (fragment): bla
   1433..2248    -  CDS            KanR: aminoglycoside phosphotransferase; aph(3')-Ia; confers resistance to kanamycin in bacteria or G418 (Geneticin®) in eukaryotes
   2370..2958    +  rep_origin     ori: high-copy-number ColE1/pMB1/pBR322/pUC origin of replication
   3144..3283    -  misc_feature   bom: basis of mobility region from pBR322
   3385..3576    -  CDS            rop: Rop protein, which maintains plasmids at low copy number; rop
   3593..3973    +  CDS            YPB1_ECOLX: Protein predicted: Swiss-Prot protein existence level 4. From Escherichia coli.
   4045..4336    -  CDS            TcR (fragment): tetracycline efflux protein; tet; confers resistance to tetracycline
   4351..4372    -  protein_bind   CAP binding site: CAP binding activates transcription in the presence of cAMP. E. coli catabolite activator protein
   4385..5467    -  CDS            lacI: lac repressor; lacI; The lac repressor binds to the lac operator to inhibit transcription in E. coli. This inhibition can be relieved by adding lactose or isopropyl-β-D-thiogalactopyranoside (IPTG).
   5468..5545    -  promoter       lacI promoter: lacI
   5553..135     -  CDS            TcR (fragment) (across the origin): tetracycline efflux protein; tet; confers resistance to tetracycline
