[The description below was written by a language model from this plasmid's Addgene catalogue record and pLannotate feature annotations shown in this document.]
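Description:
pAG87 FAST is a bacterial expression plasmid built on the pET28a backbone for producing His-tagged FAST (fluorescence-activating and absorption-shifting tag, also called YFAST or FAST1) in E. coli. It is selected with kanamycin through the aph(3')-Ia KanR gene and replicates from a ColE1/pMB1-type origin. The catalogue lists it as high copy, although the backbone also carries the rop gene and the bom region from pBR322, which are normally associated with lower copy number. An f1 phage origin is present, and short tetracycline-resistance fragments flagged by the annotation appear to be non-functional backbone remnants.

The expression cassette follows the usual pET layout: a T7 promoter immediately followed by a lac operator, the T7 gene 10 ribosome binding site, the coding region and a T7 terminator, with lacI supplied from its own promoter on the plasmid. Transcription therefore depends on a host that provides T7 RNA polymerase and can be induced with IPTG. The open reading frame begins with an N-terminal His tag (picked up by the annotation as a partial composite-tag match), followed by a thrombin site and a TEV protease site, so the tag can be cleaved off after purification. The 372 bp insert is annotated as photoactive yellow protein from Halorhodospira halophila, which fits FAST being a synthetic, engineered variant related to that protein. A His-tag sequence lies downstream of the insert in the vector, but the record does not show whether it is translated. The associated publication describes FAST as a small tag for tunable protein imaging, and this plasmid serves to produce the recombinant protein in bacteria.
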