Addgene plasmid #130719: pAG87 FAST
Purpose: Expresses His-tagged FAST (also called YFAST) in bacteria
Depositing lab: Arnaud Gautier. Depositing organization: CNRS UMR 8640, Processus d'Activation Sélectif par Transfert d'Energie Uni-électronique ou Radiatif (PASTEUR). Publication: Small fluorescence-activating and absorption-shifting tag for tunable protein imaging in vivo. Plamont MA, Billon-Denis E, Maurin S, Gauron C, Pimenta FM, Specht CG, Shi J, Querard J, Pan B, Rossignol J, Moncoq K, Morellet N, Volovitch M, Lescop E, Chen Y, Triller A, Vriz S, Le Saux T, Jullien L, Gautier A. Proc Natl Acad Sci U S A. 2016 Jan 19;113(3):497-502. doi: 10.1073/pnas.1513094113. Epub 2015 Dec 28. PubMed 26711992.
Backbone
  Vector backbone: pET28a
  Backbone size w/o insert (bp): 5329
  Total vector size (bp): 5701
  Vector type: Bacterial Expression
Growth in bacteria
  Bacterial resistance: Kanamycin, 50 μg/mL
  Growth temperature: 37°C
  Growth strain: DH5alpha
  Copy number: High Copy
Gene/Insert
  Gene/Insert name: FAST (alt names: YFAST, FAST1; fluorescence-activating and absorption-shifting tag)
  Species: Synthetic
  Insert size (bp): 372
  Promoter: T7
  Tag / fusion protein: His-tag (N terminal on insert)
  Cloning method: Gibson Cloning
  Sequencing primers: 5′ TAATACGACTCACTATAGGG
Terms and licenses: Academic/Nonprofit Terms; Industry Terms: Not Available to Industry
How to cite: pAG87 FAST was a gift from Arnaud Gautier (Addgene plasmid # 130719 ; http://n2t.net/addgene:130719 ; RRID:Addgene_130719)
