>Addgene plasmid #130719 | pAG87 FAST | depositor partial sequence | sequence record 250320 | FAST sequence
GAACATGTTGCCTTTGGTAGCGAAGATATCGAGAATACTCTAGCGAAAATGGATGATGGCCAATTAGATG
GATTAGCCTTTGGTGCTATACAGCTTGATGGTGATGGCAATATTCTGCAGTATAATGCAGCTGAAGGAGA
CATAACAGGGAGAGATCCCAAACAAGTGATTGGCAAGAACTTCTTCAAAGACGTAGCACCAGGTACAGAT
TCTCCTGAATTTTACGGGAAATTCAAGGAAGGAGTAGCATCAGGTAACTTGAATACCATGTTCGAGTGGA
TGATTCCGACGAGTAGGGGGCCAACCAAGGTTAAAGTCCACATGAAGAAGGCTTTGAGTGGTGACTCCTA
TTGGGTGTTTGTCAAAAGGGTT
